>Addgene plasmid #171842 | pCAG-mcherry-WIPI2dR108E-cs-TEV-STREP | addgene full sequence | sequence record 340910 | Addgene NGS Result
GGCGTGTGACCGGCGGCTCTAGAGCCTCTGCTAACCATGTTCATGCCTTCTTCTTTTTCCTACAGCTCCT
GGGCAACGTGCTGGTTATTGTGCTGTCTCATCATTTTGGCAAAGAATTCCTCGATCGACGGTATCGATGC
CACCATGGTGAGCAAGGGCGAGGAGGATAACATGGCCATCATCAAGGAGTTCATGCGCTTCAAGGTGCAC
ATGGAGGGCTCCGTGAACGGCCACGAGTTCGAGATCGAGGGCGAGGGCGAGGGCCGCCCCTACGAGGGCA
CCCAGACCGCCAAGCTGAAGGTGACCAAGGGTGGCCCCCTGCCCTTCGCCTGGGACATCCTGTCCCCTCA
GTTCATGTACGGCTCCAAGGCCTACGTGAAGCACCCCGCCGACATCCCCGACTACTTGAAGCTGTCCTTC
CCCGAGGGCTTCAAGTGGGAGCGCGTGATGAACTTCGAGGACGGCGGCGTGGTGACCGTGACCCAGGACT
CCTCCCTGCAGGACGGCGAGTTCATCTACAAGGTGAAGCTGCGCGGCACCAACTTCCCCTCCGACGGCCC
CGTAATGCAGAAGAAGACCATGGGCTGGGAGGCCTCCTCCGAGCGGATGTACCCCGAGGACGGCGCCCTG
AAGGGCGAGATCAAGCAGAGGCTGAAGCTGAAGGACGGCGGCCACTACGACGCTGAGGTCAAGACCACCT
ACAAGGCCAAGAAGCCCGTGCAGCTGCCCGGCGCCTACAACGTCAACATCAAGTTGGACATCACCTCCCA
CAACGAGGACTACACCATCGTGGAACAGTACGAACGCGCCGAGGGCCGCCACTCCACCGGCGGCATGGAC
GAGCTGTACAAGTCCGGACTCAGATCTCGAGCTCAAGCTTCGAATTCGATGAACCTGGCGAGCCAGAGCG
GGGAGGCCGGCGCCGGCCAGCTGCTCTTCGCCAACTTCAACCAGGACAACACGTCCCTAGCTGTTGGTAG
TAAGTCCGGTTATAAATTTTTCTCCCTTTCTTCTGTGGATAAGCTGGAACAGATCTATGAATGCACCGAT
ACGGAAGATGTGTGCATTGTAGAGAGATTGTTCTCCAGCAGCCTAGTGGCCATCGTGAGCCTTAAAGCAC
CAAGGAAGCTAAAGGTTTGCCACTTTAAGAAGGGAACTGAGATCTGCAACTACAGCTACTCCAACACGAT
TCTGGCTGTGAAGCTCAACGAGCAGAGGCTGATAGTATGCCTGGAGGAGTCCCTGTACATCCACAACATT
CGGGACATGAAGGTGCTGCATACGATCAGGGAGACGCCTCCAAACCCTGCAGGCCTGTGTGCGCTGTCAA
TCAACAACGACAACTGCTACTTGGCGTACCCAGGGAGCGCGACCATCGGAGAGGTGCAGGTCTTCGATAC
CATTAATTTGAGAGCTGCAAACATGATTCCGGCTCACGACAGTCCTTTAGCGGCACTGGCCTTTGACGCA
AGTGGAACTAAACTTGCCACGGCTTCGGAGAAGGGGACCGTGATTAGGGTATTTTCCATTCCAGAAGGAC
AAAAACTCTTTGAGTTTCGGAGAGGAGTAAAGAGGTGCGTGAGCATCTGCTCCCTGGCCTTCAGCATGGA
CGGCATGTTCCTCTCCGCCTCCAGCAACACTGAGACCGTGCACATCTTCAAACTCGAGACTGTGAAAGAA
AAACCCCCAGAGGAGCCCACCACCTGGACCGGGTACTTCGGGAAAGTGCTCATGGCCTCCACCAGCTACC
TGCCTTCCCAAGTGACAGAAATGTTCAACCAGGGCAGAGCCTTCGCCACGGTCCGCCTGCCATTCTGCGG
CCACAAAAACATCTGCTCGCTAGCCACAATTCAGAAGATCCCGCGGTTGTTGGTGGGTGCCGCCGACGGG
TACCTGTACATGTACAACCTGGACCCCCAGGAGGGCGGCGAGTGTGCCCTGATGAAGCAGCACCGGCTGG
ACGGCAGTCTGGAAACGACCAATGAGATCTTGGACTCTGCCTCTCACGACTGCCCCTTAGTCACTCAGAC
ATACGGCGCAGCTGCAGGAAAAGCCTACACAGACGACCTGGGTGCTGTGGGTGGCGCCTGCCTGGAGGAC
GAGGCCAGCGCCCTGCGCCTGGATGAGGACAGCGAGCACCCGCCCATGATTCTTCGGACTGACGGATCGG
AAAACCTGTATTTTCAGGGTGGTACCATGGCGGCCTGGTCACACCCGCAGTTCGAGAAAGGTGGAGGTGC
CCGAGGTGGATCGGGAGGTGGATCGTGGAGCCACCCGCAGTTCGAAAAATGACCCGGGTGATATCTTAAT
TAATTAACTCGAGGAATTCACTCCTCAGGTGCAGGCTGCCTATCAGAAGGTGGTGGCTGGTGTGGCCAAT
GCCCTGGCTCACAAATACCACTGAGATCTTTTTCCCTCTGCCAAAAATTATGGGGACATCATGAAGCCCC
TTGAGCATCTGACTTCTGGCTAATAAAGGAAATTTATTTTCATTGCAATAGTGTGTTGGAATTTTTTGTG
TCTCTCACTCGGAAGGACATATGGGAGGGCAAATCATTTAAAACATCAGAATGAGTATTTGGTTTAGAGT
TTGGCAACATATGCCCATATGCTGGCTGCCATGAACAAAGGTTGGCTATAAAGAGGTCATCAGTATATGA
AACAGCCCCCTGCTGTCCATTCCTTATTCCATAGAAAAGCCTTGACTTGAGGTTAGATTTTTTTTATATT
TTGTTTTGTGTTATTTTTTTCTTTAACATCCCTAAAATTTTCCTTACATGTTTTACTAGCCAGATTTTTC
CTCCTCTCCTGACTACTCCCAGTCATAGCTGTCCCTCTTCTCTTATGGAGATCCCTCGACCTGCAGCCCA
AGCTTGGCGTAATCATGGTCATAGCTGTTTCCTGTGTGAAATTGTTATCCGCTCACAATTCCACACAACA
TACGAGCCGGAAGCATAAAGTGTAAAGCCTGGGGTGCCTAATGAGTGAGCTAACTCACATTAATTGCGTT
GCGCTCACTGCCCGCTTTCCAGTCGGGAAACCTGTCGTGCCAGCGGATCCGCATCTCAATTAGTCAGCAA
CCATAGTCCCGCCCCTAACTCCGCCCATCCCGCCCCTAACTCCGCCCAGTTCCGCCCATTCTCCGCCCCA
TGGCTGACTAATTTTTTTTATTTATGCAGAGGCCGAGGCCGCCTCGGCCTCTGAGCTATTCCAGAAGTAG
TGAGGAGGCTTTTTTGGAGGCCTAGGCTTTTGCAAAAAGCTAACTTGTTTATTGCAGCTTATAATGGTTA
CAAATAAAGCAATAGCATCACAAATTTCACAAATAAAGCATTTTTTTCACTGCATTCTAGTTGTGGTTTG
TCCAAACTCATCAATGTATCTTATCATGTCTGGATCCGCTGCATTAATGAATCGGCCAACGCGCGGGGAG
AGGCGGTTTGCGTATTGGGCGCTCTTCCGCTTCCTCGCTCACTGACTCGCTGCGCTCGGTCGTTCGGCTG
CGGCGAGCGGTATCAGCTCACTCAAAGGCGGTAATACGGTTATCCACAGAATCAGGGGATAACGCAGGAA
AGAACATGTGAGCAAAAGGCCAGCAAAAGGCCAGGAACCGTAAAAAGGCCGCGTTGCTGGCGTTTTTCCA
TAGGCTCCGCCCCCCTGACGAGCATCACAAAAATCGACGCTCAAGTCAGAGGTGGCGAAACCCGACAGGA
CTATAAAGATACCAGGCGTTTCCCCCTGGAAGCTCCCTCGTGCGCTCTCCTGTTCCGACCCTGCCGCTTA
CCGGATACCTGTCCGCCTTTCTCCCTTCGGGAAGCGTGGCGCTTTCTCATAGCTCACGCTGTAGGTATCT
CAGTTCGGTGTAGGTCGTTCGCTCCAAGCTGGGCTGTGTGCACGAACCCCCCGTTCAGCCCGACCGCTGC
GCCTTATCCGGTAACTATCGTCTTGAGTCCAACCCGGTAAGACACGACTTATCGCCACTGGCAGCAGCCA
CTGGTAACAGGATTAGCAGAGCGAGGTATGTAGGCGGTGCTACAGAGTTCTTGAAGTGGTGGCCTAACTA
CGGCTACACTAGAAGAACAGTATTTGGTATCTGCGCTCTGCTGAAGCCAGTTACCTTCGGAAAAAGAGTT
GGTAGCTCTTGATCCGGCAAACAAACCACCGCTGGTAGCGGTGGTTTTTTTGTTTGCAAGCAGCAGATTA
CGCGCAGAAAAAAAGGATCTCAAGAAGATCCTTTGATCTTTTCTACGGGGTCTGACGCTCAGTGGAACGA
AAACTCACGTTAAGGGATTTTGGTCATGAGATTATCAAAAAGGATCTTCACCTAGATCCTTTTAAATTAA
AAATGAAGTTTTAAATCAATCTAAAGTATATATGAGTAAACTTGGTCTGACAGTTACCAATGCTTAATCA
GTGAGGCACCTATCTCAGCGATCTGTCTATTTCGTTCATCCATAGTTGCCTGACTCCCCGTCGTGTAGAT
AACTACGATACGGGAGGGCTTACCATCTGGCCCCAGTGCTGCAATGATACCGCGAGACCCACGCTCACCG
GCTCCAGATTTATCAGCAATAAACCAGCCAGCCGGAAGGGCCGAGCGCAGAAGTGGTCCTGCAACTTTAT
CCGCCTCCATCCAGTCTATTAATTGTTGCCGGGAAGCTAGAGTAAGTAGTTCGCCAGTTAATAGTTTGCG
CAACGTTGTTGCCATTGCTACAGGCATCGTGGTGTCACGCTCGTCGTTTGGTATGGCTTCATTCAGCTCC
GGTTCCCAACGATCAAGGCGAGTTACATGATCCCCCATGTTGTGCAAAAAAGCGGTTAGCTCCTTCGGTC
CTCCGATCGTTGTCAGAAGTAAGTTGGCCGCAGTGTTATCACTCATGGTTATGGCAGCACTGCATAATTC
TCTTACTGTCATGCCATCCGTAAGATGCTTTTCTGTGACTGGTGAGTACTCAACCAAGTCATTCTGAGAA
TAGTGTATGCGGCGACCGAGTTGCTCTTGCCCGGCGTCAATACGGGATAATACCGCGCCACATAGCAGAA
CTTTAAAAGTGCTCATCATTGGAAAACGTTCTTCGGGGCGAAAACTCTCAAGGATCTTACCGCTGTTGAG
ATCCAGTTCGATGTAACCCACTCGTGCACCCAACTGATCTTCAGCATCTTTTACTTTCACCAGCGTTTCT
GGGTGAGCAAAAACAGGAAGGCAAAATGCCGCAAAAAAGGGAATAAGGGCGACACGGAAATGTTGAATAC
TCATACTCTTCCTTTTTCAATATTATTGAAGCATTTATCAGGGTTATTGTCTCATGAGCGGATACATATT
TGAATGTATTTAGAAAAATAAACAAATAGGGGTTCCGCGCACATTTCCCCGAAAAGTGCCACCTGGGTCG
ACATTGATTATTGACTAGTTATTAATAGTAATCAATTACGGGGTCATTAGTTCATAGCCCATATATGGAG
TTCCGCGTTACATAACTTACGGTAAATGGCCCGCCTGGCTGACCGCCCAACGACCCCCGCCCATTGACGT
CAATAATGACGTATGTTCCCATAGTAACGCCAATAGGGACTTTCCATTGACGTCAATGGGTGGAGTATTT
ACGGTAAACTGCCCACTTGGCAGTACATCAAGTGTATCATATGCCAAGTACGCCCCCTATTGACGTCAAT
GACGGTAAATGGCCCGCCTGGCATTATGCCCAGTACATGACCTTATGGGACTTTCCTACTTGGCAGTACA
TCTACGTATTAGTCATCGCTATTACCATGGTCGAGGTGAGCCCCACGTTCTGCTTCACTCTCCCCATCTC
CCCCCCCTCCCCACCCCCAATTTTGTATTTATTTATTTTTTAATTATTTTGTGCAGCGATGGGGGCGGGG
GGGGGGGGGGGGSGCGCGCSRGGSGGGGSGGGGSGGGGSGRGGGGSGGGGSGGGGSGRGGSGGRGRGGKG
SGGCGGCAGCCAATCAGAGCGGCGCGCTCCGAAAGTTTCCTTTTATGGCGAGGCGGCGGCGGCGGCGGCC
CTATAAAAAGCGAAGCGCGCGGCGGGCGGGAGTCGCTGCGCGCTGCCTTCGCCCCGTGCCCCGCTCCGCC
GCCGCCTCGCGCCGCCCGCCCCGGCTCTGACTGACCGCGTTACTCCCACAGGTGAGCGGGCGGGACGGCC
CTTCTCCTCCGGGCTGTAATTAGCGCTTGGTTTAATGACGGCTTGTTTCTTTTCTGTGGCTGCGTGAAAG
CCTTGAGGGGCTCCGGGAGGGCCCTTTGTGCGGGGGGAGCGGCTCGGGGGGTGCGTGCGTGTGTGTGTGC
GTGGGGAGCGCCGCGTGCGGCTCCGCGCTGCCCGGCGGCTGTGAGCGCTGCGGGCGCGGCGCGGGGCTTT
GTGCGCTCCGCAGTGTGCGCGAGGGGAGCGCGGCCGGGGGCGGTGCCCCGCGGTGCGGGGGGGGCTGCGA
GGGGAACAAAGGCTGCGTGCGGGGTGTGTGCGTGGGGGGGTGAGCAGGGGGTGTGGGCGCGTCGGTCGGG
CTGCAACCCCCCCTGCACCCCCCTCCCCGAGTTGCTGAGCACGGCCCGGCTTCGGGTGCGGGGCTCCGTA
CGGGGCGTGGCGCGGGGCTCGCCGTGCCGGGCGGGGGGTGGCGGCAGGKGGGGGTGCCGGGCGGGGCGGG
GCCGCCTCGGGCCGGGGRGGGCTCGGGGGAGGGGCGCGGCGGCCCCCGGAGCGCCGGCGGCTGTCGAGGC
GCGGCGAGCCGCAGCCATTGCCTTTTATGGTAATCGTGCGAGAGGGCGCAGGGACTTCCTTTGTCCCAAA
TCTGTGCGGAGCCGAAATCTGGGAGGCGCCGCCGCACCCCCTCTAGCGGGCGCGGGGCGAAGCGGTGCGG
CGCCGGCAGGAAGGAAATGGGCGGGGAGGGCCTTCGTGCGTCGCCGCGCCGCCGTCCCCTTCTCCCTCTC
CAGCCTCGGGGCTGTCCGCGGGGGGACGGCTGCCTTCGGGGGGGACGGGGCAGGGCGGGGTTCGGCTTCT
Features (pLannotate 1.2.2; 22 found; start..end, strand, type, name):
     63..119     +  CDS            HBB (fragment): HBB_LEPEU - Experimental evidence at protein level: Swiss-Prot protein existence level 1. Involved in oxygen transport from the lung to the various peripheral tissues. From Lepus europaeus (European hare).
    145..852     +  CDS            mCherry: mCherry is a basic (constitutively fluorescent) red fluorescent protein published in 2004, derived from Discosoma sp.. It is reported to be a very rapidly-maturing monomer with low acid sensitivity.
    853..887     +  misc_feature   MCS (fragment): multiple cloning site
    889..2163    +  CDS            Wipi2: WIPI2_RAT - Experimental evidence at protein level: Swiss-Prot protein existence level 1. Component of the autophagy machinery that controls the major intracellular degradation process by which cytoplasmic materials are packaged into autophagosomes and delivered to lysosomes for degradation. Involved in an early step of the formation of preautophagosomal structures. Binds and is activated by phosphatidylinositol 3-phosphate (PtdIns3P) forming on membranes of the endoplasmic reticulum upon activation of the upstream ULK1 and PI3 kinases. Mediates ER-isolation membranes contacts by interacting w
   2170..2189    +  CDS            TEV site (fragment): tobacco etch virus (TEV) protease recognition and cleavage site
   2212..2229    +  CDS            Twin-Strep-tag (fragment): two Strep-Tag®II moieties connected by a linker for enhanced binding to Strep-Tactin®, an engineered form of streptavidin (Schmidt et al., 2013)
   2266..2288    +  CDS            Strep-Tag II (fragment): peptide that binds Strep-Tactin®, an engineered form of streptavidin
   2324..2401    +  CDS            HBB (fragment): HBB_PONPY - Experimental evidence at transcript level: Swiss-Prot protein existence level 2. Involved in oxygen transport from the lung to the various peripheral tissues. From Pongo pygmaeus (Bornean orangutan).
   2472..2527    +  polyA_signal   β-globin poly(A) signal: rabbit β-globin polyadenylation signal (Gil and Proudfoot, 1987)
   2912..2928    -  protein_bind   lac operator: The lac repressor binds to the lac operator to inhibit transcription in E. coli. This inhibition can be relieved by adding lactose or isopropyl-β-D-thiogalactopyranoside (IPTG). lac repressor encoded by lacI
   2936..2966    -  promoter       lac promoter: promoter for the E. coli lac operon
   2981..3002    -  protein_bind   CAP binding site: CAP binding activates transcription in the presence of cAMP. E. coli catabolite activator protein
   3015..3054    -  CDS            lacI (fragment): lac repressor; lacI; The lac repressor binds to the lac operator to inhibit transcription in E. coli. This inhibition can be relieved by adding lactose or isopropyl-β-D-thiogalactopyranoside (IPTG).
   3061..3083    +  promoter       SV40 promoter (fragment): SV40 enhancer and early promoter
   3107..3242    +  rep_origin     SV40 ori: SV40 origin of replication
   3262..3396    +  polyA_signal   SV40 poly(A) signal: SV40 polyadenylation signal
   3398..3452    -  CDS            lacI (fragment): lac repressor; lacI; The lac repressor binds to the lac operator to inhibit transcription in E. coli. This inhibition can be relieved by adding lactose or isopropyl-β-D-thiogalactopyranoside (IPTG).
   3635..4223    -  rep_origin     ori: high-copy-number ColE1/pMB1/pBR322/pUC origin of replication
   4394..5254    -  CDS            AmpR: β-lactamase; bla; confers resistance to ampicillin, carbenicillin, and related antibiotics
   5255..5359    -  promoter       AmpR promoter: bla
   5390..5769    +  enhancer       CMV enhancer: human cytomegalovirus immediate early enhancer
   6049..65      +  intron         chimeric intron (across the origin): chimera between introns from chicken β-actin and rabbit β-globin
