[The description below was written by a language model from this plasmid's Addgene catalogue record and pLannotate feature annotations shown in this document.]
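Description:
pCAG-mcherry-WIPI2dR108E-cs-TEV-STREP is a 7.0 kb mammalian expression plasmid built on the pCAG backbone for producing a tagged point mutant of human WIPI2d, an isoform of the PtdIns3P-binding autophagy protein WIPI2 that acts early in autophagosome formation. It is maintained in E. coli through a high-copy ColE1/pUC-type origin and selected with ampicillin via the β-lactamase gene and its native promoter. No mammalian selection marker is annotated. An SV40 origin of replication is present, which can support episomal amplification in cells that express SV40 large T antigen, and remnants of lac regulatory elements and an SV40 poly(A) signal come from the backbone.

Expression is driven by the CAG-type arrangement: the feature table shows the CMV immediate-early enhancer followed by the chimeric chicken β-actin/rabbit β-globin intron, which spans the numbering origin of the circular sequence. The chicken β-actin promoter that normally lies between them is not separately annotated. The open reading frame begins with mCherry, continues through a short multiple-cloning-site linker into the WIPI2d coding sequence carrying the R108E substitution, and ends with a TEV protease cleavage site and a Strep-type affinity tag, detected as fragments of Twin-Strep and Strep-Tag II. The transcript is terminated by the rabbit β-globin polyadenylation signal; the small HBB "fragments" flanking the cassette are β-globin exon remnants typical of this backbone. The annotation tool matched the insert to rat Wipi2, but the catalogue lists it as human.

This design allows red fluorescent tracking of the protein, Strep-Tactin purification from mammalian cells, and tag removal with TEV protease. The associated publication concerns membrane recruitment of ATG16L1 by WIPI2, but the record does not state the specific effect of R108E.
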