Addgene plasmid #171842: pCAG-mcherry-WIPI2dR108E-cs-TEV-STREP
Purpose: Mammalian expression of human WIPI2d with N-terminal mCherry and C-terminal Strep
Depositing lab: James Hurley. Depositing organization: University of California, Berkeley. Publication: Structural basis for membrane recruitment of ATG16L1 by WIPI2 in autophagy. Strong LM, Chang C, Riley JF, Boecker CA, Flower TG, Buffalo CZ, Ren X, Stavoe AK, Holzbaur EL, Hurley JH. Elife. 2021 Sep 10;10. pii: 70372. doi: 10.7554/eLife.70372. PubMed 34505572.
Backbone
  Vector backbone: pCAG
  Vector type: Mammalian Expression
Growth in bacteria
  Bacterial resistance: Ampicillin, 100 μg/mL
  Growth temperature: 37°C
  Growth strain: DH5alpha
  Copy number: High Copy
Gene/Insert
  Gene/Insert name: WIPI2d
  Species: H. sapiens (human)
  Mutation: R108E
  Entrez Gene: WIPI2 (a.k.a. ATG18B, Atg21, CGI-50, IDDSSA, WIPI-2)
  Tag / fusion protein: mCherry (N terminal on insert); Strep (C terminal on insert)
  Cloning method: Restriction Enzyme; 5′ cloning site Unknown (unknown if destroyed); 3′ cloning site Unknown (unknown if destroyed)
Terms and licenses: Academic/Nonprofit Terms; Industry Terms: Not Available to Industry
How to cite: pCAG-mcherry-WIPI2dR108E-cs-TEV-STREP was a gift from James Hurley (Addgene plasmid # 171842 ; http://n2t.net/addgene:171842 ; RRID:Addgene_171842)
